>Addgene plasmid #18371 | T4 Lysozyme L66M WT* | addgene partial sequence | sequence record 24157 | 3primeUP
GCTANGAAAAAGCCCGCTCATTAGGCGGGCTCAGATCTGCTCATGGTTTGACAGCTTATCATCGATAAGC
TTCGGCAATAAATTCTTGATATGTTTTCATATGTTTCCTTTAAATATTTTAATTAGTAATTGTCTATTCA
AGTAATTGTGAATATACTATCACAATTCCAAGAGAAAGTAAACAGCTTTATAGATTTTTATACGCGTCCC
AAGTGCCAGTTCTAAACGTTGTAATGACTCGTTTTGCGCGATTAGGTGTTTGATTATACCATCTACTTTT
AGCTAAGTTAACTGCTGCTTCATCCCAGCGTTTTTGTTGAAGCATACGTAAAGAGTTAGTAAATCCTGCC
ACACCGGTTTCTCCCATTTGGAAAACCATATTAATCAATGCAGCGCGACGAACCGCATCAAGAGAATCAT
AAACCGGTTTTAATTTAGCATTTCTCAGAATTCCGCGAACAGCAGCATCAACATCCTGATTAAACATTTT
TTCAGCCTCATCTTTTGTAATTACACCATTAGTATTACGCCCAATAGCTTTATCTAATTCAGATTTAGCA
GCATTAAGTGATGGACTTTTTGTAAGCAAATGACCGATGCCAATAGTGTAATAGCCTTCTGTGTCTTTAT
AGATTTTAAGTCTAAGACCTTCATCTATACGTAACATTTCAAATATATTCATAATACCTCCTAAGCATCG
ATGGATCCTGTTTCCTGTGTGAAATTGTTATCCGCTCACAATTCCACACATTATACGAGCCGATGATTAA
TTGTCAACAGGGGGATGGGGAGTAAGCTGATCCTGTTTCCTGTGTGAAATTGTTATCCGCTCACAATTCC
ACACATTATACGAGCCGATGANTAATTGTCANCAGGGGGANGGGGAGTAAGCNCATCGATGGATCGATCC
GGTTNCCGGGGGAAANTGNANCCGCNCNCANTCCCNCNTTANACNACCGGAANCNNNANGGNAAAGCCGG
GGGGGCCNNANGNNGGNNCNANNTNNNNNANNNGGNNGNCNCNNGGCCNCNTTCNNNNGGAACNGNNNGG
CNNGNNNCNNNNAAGGGGGNAAANCNTNNNGGGNNGGNNNGNNNN
