[The description below was written by a language model from this plasmid's Addgene catalogue record.]
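Description:
T4 Lysozyme L66M WT* is a bacterial expression plasmid built on the pHS1403 backbone (about 5 kb without insert) that carries a mutant form of the bacteriophage T4 lysozyme gene (gene e). It is maintained as a high-copy plasmid in E. coli under ampicillin selection. The record gives no feature table, and it does not state the promoter that drives expression, the origin of replication, or any fusion tags.

The insert is roughly 600 bp and was cloned by restriction digestion between a BamHI site at the 5′ end and a HindIII site at the 3′ end, both of which remain intact. According to the depositor's comments, the BamHI site lies 27 bp from the start codon and the HindIII site 115 bp from the stop codon, so the fragment includes short flanking untranslated regions on either side of the coding sequence and can be excised or exchanged as a cassette. The encoded protein carries a leucine-to-methionine substitution at position 66 in the "WT*" background. In the T4 lysozyme literature that designation conventionally refers to the cysteine-free pseudo-wild-type protein used as a reference for mutagenesis, although the record itself does not define the term.

The record does not state an intended use. Point mutants of T4 lysozyme of this kind are typically expressed in bacteria to produce protein for studies of folding, thermodynamic stability and structure, where the effect of a single core or surface substitution is compared with the parental protein.
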