Addgene plasmid #18371: T4 Lysozyme L66M WT*
Depositing lab: Brian Matthews. Depositing organization: University of Oregon.
Backbone
  Vector backbone: pHS1403
  Backbone size w/o insert (bp): 5000
  Vector type: Bacterial Expression
Growth in bacteria
  Bacterial resistance: Ampicillin, 100 μg/mL
  Growth temperature: 37°C
  Growth strain: DH5alpha
  Copy number: High Copy
Gene/Insert
  Gene/Insert name: T4 Lysozyme (alt name: NT17 TA)
  Species: Bacteriophage T4
  Insert size (bp): 600
  Mutation: L66M WT*
  GenBank ID: NP_049736
  Entrez Gene: e (a.k.a. T4p123)
  Cloning method: Restriction Enzyme; 5′ cloning site BamHI (not destroyed); 3′ cloning site HindIII (not destroyed)
  Sequencing primers: 5′ na; 3′ GGCGTATCACGAGGCCC
Terms and licenses: Academic/Nonprofit Terms; Industry Terms: Not Available to Industry
Depositor comments: The BamHI site is 27 bp from the ATG and the HindIII site is 115 bp from the stop.
How to cite: T4 Lysozyme L66M WT* was a gift from Brian Matthews (Addgene plasmid # 18371 ; http://n2t.net/addgene:18371 ; RRID:Addgene_18371)
